Addgene plasmid #123561: pMK-Myc aadA-GFP
Purpose: MoChlo kit
Depositing lab: Scott Lenaghan & C. Neal Stewart. Depositing organization: University of Tennessee Institute of Agriculture. Publication: MoChlo: A versatile modular cloning toolbox for chloroplast biotechnology. Occhialini A, Piatek A, Pfotenhauer AC, Frazier TP, Stewart CN, Lenaghan S. Plant Physiol. 2019 Jan 24. pii: pp.18.01220. doi: 10.1104/pp.18.01220. PubMed 30679266.
Backbone
  Vector backbone: pMK-T
  Vector type: Synthetic Biology
Growth in bacteria
  Bacterial resistance: Kanamycin, 50 μg/mL
  Growth temperature: 37°C
  Growth strain: Top10
  Copy number: High Copy
Gene/Insert
  Gene/Insert name: Myc aadA-GFP
  Species: Synthetic
  Cloning method: Restriction Enzyme; 5′ cloning site Unknown (unknown if destroyed)
Terms and licenses: Academic/Nonprofit Terms; Industry Terms: Not Available to Industry
Depositor comments: All inserts have been produced by gene synthesis and cloned in the indicated backbone vector. This insert is a coding sequence designed for Golden-Gate cloning. The Original Material was developed in the performance of research that was funded by Grant Nos. ARPA-E: DE-AR000660 & DARPA: D17AC00016.
How to cite: pMK-Myc aadA-GFP was a gift from Scott Lenaghan & C. Neal Stewart (Addgene plasmid # 123561 ; http://n2t.net/addgene:123561 ; RRID:Addgene_123561)
