[The description below was written by a language model from this plasmid's Addgene catalogue record and pLannotate feature annotations shown in this document.]
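Description:
pMK-Myc aadA-GFP is a part-donor plasmid from the MoChlo kit, a modular cloning toolbox for chloroplast biotechnology. It is built on the pMK-T gene-synthesis backbone and is classed as a synthetic biology vector rather than an expression or delivery vector in its own right. The sequenced plasmid is about 3.9 kb. It is maintained in E. coli at high copy through a ColE1/pUC-type origin and is selected with kanamycin through an aminoglycoside phosphotransferase gene (NeoR/KanR) driven by the bla (AmpR) promoter. The annotation also picks up short fragments of an M13 origin, lacZα, lacI and an RSF origin. These appear to be backbone remnants, not functional elements.

The insert is a fully synthetic coding sequence made by gene synthesis and designed as a coding-sequence module for Golden Gate assembly. The feature table shows a partial Myc epitope match at the 5′ end, followed by the aadA (SmR) open reading frame. aadA encodes the aminoglycoside adenylyltransferase that confers spectinomycin and streptomycin resistance and is a widely used selectable marker for plastid transformation. Downstream, on the same strand after a short gap, is an Aequorea victoria-derived GFP. The name and layout point to a Myc-tagged aadA-GFP fusion that combines selection with a fluorescent readout, though the record does not confirm the reading frame or describe the linker.

A T7 promoter and a fragment of the T7 gene 10 leader lie just upstream of the insert. No plastid promoter, UTR or terminator is annotated, which fits a module meant to be combined with regulatory parts from the kit. The specific Type IIS enzyme and overhangs are not stated.
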