Features (pLannotate 1.2.2; 12 found; start..end, strand, type, name):
      3..134     -  rep_origin     M13 ori (fragment): M13 bacteriophage origin of replication; arrow indicates direction of (+) strand synthesis
    155..311     -  CDS            lacZα (fragment): LacZα fragment of β-galactosidase; lacZ fragment
    320..338     +  promoter       T7 promoter: promoter for bacteriophage T7 RNA polymerase
    395..418     +  CDS            T7 tag (gene 10 leader) (fragment): leader peptide from bacteriophage T7 gene 10 promotes efficient translation in E. coli
    428..454     +  CDS            Myc (fragment): Myc (human c-Myc proto-oncogene) epitope tag
    461..1243    +  CDS            SmR: aminoglycoside adenylyltransferase (Murphy, 1985); aadA; confers resistance to spectinomycin and streptomycin
   1283..1993    +  CDS            &alpha;GFP: &alpha;GFP is a basic (constitutively fluorescent) long stokes shift fluorescent protein published in 1996, derived from Aequorea victoria.
   2046..2093    -  CDS            lacI (fragment): lac repressor; lacI; The lac repressor binds to the lac operator to inhibit transcription in E. coli. This inhibition can be relieved by adding lactose or isopropyl-β-D-thiogalactopyranoside (IPTG).
   2130..2170    -  rep_origin     RSF ori (fragment): Plasmids containing the RSF 1030 origin of replication can be propagated in E. coli cells that contain additional plasmids with compatible origins.
   2248..2836    -  rep_origin     ori: high-copy-number ColE1/pMB1/pBR322/pUC origin of replication
   3010..3804    -  CDS            NeoR/KanR: aminoglycoside phosphotransferase confers resistance to neomycin, kanamycin, and G418 (Geneticin®)
   3805..3909    -  promoter       AmpR promoter: bla
>Addgene plasmid #123561 | pMK-Myc aadA-GFP | addgene full sequence | sequence record 247992 | Addgene NGS Result
CTAAATTGTAAGCGTTAATATTTTGTTAAAATTCGCGTTAAATTTTTGTTAAATCAGCTCATTTTTTAAC
CAATAGGCCGAAATCGGCAAAATCCCTTATAAATCAAAAGAATAGACCGAGATAGGGTTGAGTGGCCGCT
ACAGGGCGCTCCCATTCGCCATTCAGGCTGCGCAACTGTTGGGAAGGGCGTTTCGGTGCGGGCCTCTTCG
CTATTACGCCAGCTGGCGAAAGGGGGATGTGCTGCAAGGCGATTAAGTTGGGTAACGCCAGGGTTTTCCC
AGTCACGACGTTGTAAAACGACGGCCAGTGAGCGCGACGTAATACGACTCACTATAGGGCGAATTGAAGG
AAGGCCGTCAAGGCCACGTGTCTTGTCCGCGGTACCGGTCTCAAATGGCAAGCATGACTGGTGGACAGGC
TAGCGAACAAAAACTCATTTCTGAAGAGGACTTGCCTAGCGAAGCGGTGATCGCCGAAGTATCGACTCAA
CTATCAGAGGTAGTTGGCGTCATCGAGCGCCATCTCGAACCGACGTTGCTGGCCGTACATTTGTACGGCT
CCGCAGTGGATGGCGGCCTGAAGCCACACAGTGATATTGATTTGCTGGTTACGGTGACCGTAAGGCTTGA
TGAAACAACGCGGCGAGCTTTGATCAACGACCTTTTGGAAACTTCGGCTTCCCCTGGAGAGAGCGAGATT
CTCCGCGCTGTAGAAGTCACCATTGTTGTGCACGACGACATCATTCCGTGGCGTTATCCAGCTAAGCGCG
AACTGCAATTTGGAGAATGGCAGCGCAATGACATTCTTGCAGGTATCTTCGAGCCAGCCACGATCGACAT
TGATCTGGCTATCTTGCTGACAAAAGCAAGAGAACATAGCGTTGCCTTGGTAGGTCCAGCGGCGGAGGAA
CTCTTTGATCCGGTTCCTGAACAGGATCTATTTGAGGCGCTAAATGAAACCTTAACGCTATGGAACTCGC
CGCCCGACTGGGCTGGCGATGAGCGAAATGTAGTGCTTACGTTGTCCCGCATTTGGTACAGCGCAGTAAC
CGGCAAAATCGCGCCGAAGGATGTCGCTGCCGACTGGGCAATGGAGCGCCTGCCGGCCCAGTATCAGCCC
GTCATACTTGAAGCTAGACAGGCTTATCTTGGACAAGAAGAAGATCGCTTGGCCTCGCGCGCAGATCAGT
TGGAAGAATTTGTCCACTACGTGAAAGGCGAGATCACCAAGGTAGTGGGCAAAGAACTTGCAGTTGAAGG
AAAATTGGAGGTCGCCATGGCTAGTAAAGGAGAAGAACTTTTCACTGGAGTTGTCCCAATTCTTGTTGAA
TTAGATGGTGATGTTAATGGGCACAAATTTTCTGTCAGTGGAGAGGGTGAAGGTGATGCAACATACGGAA
AACTTACCCTTAAATTTATTTGCACTACTGGAAAACTACCTGTTCCTTGGCCAACACTTGTCACTACTTT
CTCTTATGGTGTTCAATGCTTTTCAAGATACCCAGATCATATGAAGCGGCACGACTTCTTCAAGAGCGCC
ATGCCTGAGGGATACGTGCAGGAGAGGACCATCTCTTTCAAGGACGACGGGAACTACAAGACACGTGCTG
AAGTCAAGTTTGAGGGAGACACCCTCGTCAACAGGATCGAGCTTAAGGGAATCGATTTCAAGGAGGACGG
AAACATCCTCGGCCACAAGTTGGAATACAACTACAACTCCCACAACGTATACATCACGGCAGACAAACAA
AAGAATGGAATCAAAGCTAACTTCAAAATTAGACACAACATTGAAGATGGAAGCGTTCAACTAGCAGACC
ATTATCAACAAAATACTCCAATTGGCGATGGCCCTGTCCTTTTACCAGACAACCATTACCTGTCCACACA
ATCTGCCCTTTCGAAAGATCCCAACGAAAAGAGAGATCACATGGTCCTTCTTGAGTTTGTAACAGCTGCT
GGGATTACACATGGCATGGATGAACTATACAAATAAGCTTTGAGACCGAGCTCGGAGCACAAGACTGGCC
TCATGGGCCTTCCTTTCACTGCCCGCTTTCCAGTCGGGAAACCTGTCGTGCCAGCTGCATTAACATGGTC
ATAGCTGTTTCCTTGCGTATTGGGCGCTCTCCGCTTCCTCGCTCACTGACTCGCTGCGCTCGGTCGTTCG
GGTAAAGCCTGGGGTGCCTAATGAGCAAAAGGCCAGCAAAAGGCCAGGAACCGTAAAAAGGCCGCGTTGC
TGGCGTTTTTCCATAGGCTCCGCCCCCCTGACGAGCATCACAAAAATCGACGCTCAAGTCAGAGGTGGCG
AAACCCGACAGGACTATAAAGATACCAGGCGTTTCCCCCTGGAAGCTCCCTCGTGCGCTCTCCTGTTCCG
ACCCTGCCGCTTACCGGATACCTGTCCGCCTTTCTCCCTTCGGGAAGCGTGGCGCTTTCTCATAGCTCAC
GCTGTAGGTATCTCAGTTCGGTGTAGGTCGTTCGCTCCAAGCTGGGCTGTGTGCACGAACCCCCCGTTCA
GCCCGACCGCTGCGCCTTATCCGGTAACTATCGTCTTGAGTCCAACCCGGTAAGACACGACTTATCGCCA
CTGGCAGCAGCCACTGGTAACAGGATTAGCAGAGCGAGGTATGTAGGCGGTGCTACAGAGTTCTTGAAGT
GGTGGCCTAACTACGGCTACACTAGAAGAACAGTATTTGGTATCTGCGCTCTGCTGAAGCCAGTTACCTT
CGGAAAAAGAGTTGGTAGCTCTTGATCCGGCAAACAAACCACCGCTGGTAGCGGTGGTTTTTTTGTTTGC
AAGCAGCAGATTACGCGCAGAAAAAAAGGATCTCAAGAAGATCCTTTGATCTTTTCTACGGGGTCTGACG
CTCAGTGGAACGAAAACTCACGTTAAGGGATTTTGGTCATGAGATTATCAAAAAGGATCTTCACCTAGAT
CCTTTTAAATTAAAAATGAAGTTTTAAATCAATCTAAAGTATATATGAGTAAACTTGGTCTGACAGTTAT
TAGAAAAATTCATCCAGCAGACGATAAAACGCAATACGCTGGCTATCCGGTGCCGCAATGCCATACAGCA
CCAGAAAACGATCCGCCCATTCGCCGCCCAGTTCTTCCGCAATATCACGGGTGGCCAGCGCAATATCCTG
ATAACGATCCGCCACGCCCAGACGGCCGCAATCAATAAAGCCGCTAAAACGGCCATTTTCCACCATAATG
TTCGGCAGGCACGCATCACCATGGGTCACCACCAGATCTTCGCCATCCGGCATGCTCGCTTTCAGACGCG
CAAACAGCTCTGCCGGTGCCAGGCCCTGATGTTCTTCATCCAGATCATCCTGATCCACCAGGCCCGCTTC
CATACGGGTACGCGCACGTTCAATACGATGTTTCGCCTGATGATCAAACGGACAGGTCGCCGGGTCCAGG
GTATGCAGACGACGCATGGCATCCGCCATAATGCTCACTTTTTCTGCCGGCGCCAGATGGCTAGACAGCA
GATCCTGACCCGGCACTTCGCCCAGCAGCAGCCAATCACGGCCCGCTTCGGTCACCACATCCAGCACCGC
CGCACACGGAACACCGGTGGTGGCCAGCCAGCTCAGACGCGCCGCTTCATCCTGCAGCTCGTTCAGCGCA
CCGCTCAGATCGGTTTTCACAAACAGCACCGGACGACCCTGCGCGCTCAGACGAAACACCGCCGCATCAG
AGCAGCCAATGGTCTGCTGCGCCCAATCATAGCCAAACAGACGTTCCACCCACGCTGCCGGGCTACCCGC
ATGCAGGCCATCCTGTTCAATCATACTCTTCCTTTTTCAATATTATTGAAGCATTTATCAGGGTTATTGT
CTCATGAGCGGATACATATTTGAATGTATTTAGAAAAATAAACAAATAGGGGTTCCGCGCACATTTCCCC
GAAAAGTGCCAC
