>Addgene plasmid #123561 | pMK-Myc aadA-GFP | depositor partial sequence | sequence record 235745 | Myc aadA-GFP
ATGGCAAGCATGACTGGTGGACAGGCTAGCGAACAAAAACTCATTTCTGAAGAGGACTTGCCTAGCGAAG
CGGTGATCGCCGAAGTATCGACTCAACTATCAGAGGTAGTTGGCGTCATCGAGCGCCATCTCGAACCGAC
GTTGCTGGCCGTACATTTGTACGGCTCCGCAGTGGATGGCGGCCTGAAGCCACACAGTGATATTGATTTG
CTGGTTACGGTGACCGTAAGGCTTGATGAAACAACGCGGCGAGCTTTGATCAACGACCTTTTGGAAACTT
CGGCTTCCCCTGGAGAGAGCGAGATTCTCCGCGCTGTAGAAGTCACCATTGTTGTGCACGACGACATCAT
TCCGTGGCGTTATCCAGCTAAGCGCGAACTGCAATTTGGAGAATGGCAGCGCAATGACATTCTTGCAGGT
ATCTTCGAGCCAGCCACGATCGACATTGATCTGGCTATCTTGCTGACAAAAGCAAGAGAACATAGCGTTG
CCTTGGTAGGTCCAGCGGCGGAGGAACTCTTTGATCCGGTTCCTGAACAGGATCTATTTGAGGCGCTAAA
TGAAACCTTAACGCTATGGAACTCGCCGCCCGACTGGGCTGGCGATGAGCGAAATGTAGTGCTTACGTTG
TCCCGCATTTGGTACAGCGCAGTAACCGGCAAAATCGCGCCGAAGGATGTCGCTGCCGACTGGGCAATGG
AGCGCCTGCCGGCCCAGTATCAGCCCGTCATACTTGAAGCTAGACAGGCTTATCTTGGACAAGAAGAAGA
TCGCTTGGCCTCGCGCGCAGATCAGTTGGAAGAATTTGTCCACTACGTGAAAGGCGAGATCACCAAGGTA
GTGGGCAAAGAACTTGCAGTTGAAGGAAAATTGGAGGTCGCCATGGCTAGTAAAGGAGAAGAACTTTTCA
CTGGAGTTGTCCCAATTCTTGTTGAATTAGATGGTGATGTTAATGGGCACAAATTTTCTGTCAGTGGAGA
GGGTGAAGGTGATGCAACATACGGAAAACTTACCCTTAAATTTATTTGCACTACTGGAAAACTACCTGTT
CCTTGGCCAACACTTGTCACTACTTTCTCTTATGGTGTTCAATGCTTTTCAAGATACCCAGATCATATGA
AGCGGCACGACTTCTTCAAGAGCGCCATGCCTGAGGGATACGTGCAGGAGAGGACCATCTCTTTCAAGGA
CGACGGGAACTACAAGACACGTGCTGAAGTCAAGTTTGAGGGAGACACCCTCGTCAACAGGATCGAGCTT
AAGGGAATCGATTTCAAGGAGGACGGAAACATCCTCGGCCACAAGTTGGAATACAACTACAACTCCCACA
ACGTATACATCACGGCAGACAAACAAAAGAATGGAATCAAAGCTAACTTCAAAATTAGACACAACATTGA
AGATGGAAGCGTTCAACTAGCAGACCATTATCAACAAAATACTCCAATTGGCGATGGCCCTGTCCTTTTA
CCAGACAACCATTACCTGTCCACACAATCTGCCCTTTCGAAAGATCCCAACGAAAAGAGAGATCACATGG
TCCTTCTTGAGTTTGTAACAGCTGCTGGGATTACACATGGCATGGATGAACTATACAAATAA
